Addgene plasmid #215889: pcDNA5-TRBP-L326A
Purpose: Expression of TRBP-L326A
Depositing lab: Kumiko Ui-Tei. Depositing organization: The University of Tokyo. Publication: TRBP-Dicer interaction may enhance HIV-1 TAR RNA translation via TAR RNA processing, repressing host-cell apoptosis. Komori C, Takahashi T, Nakano Y, Ui-Tei K. Biol Open. 2020 Feb 25;9(2):bio050435. doi: 10.1242/bio.050435. PubMed 32051109.
Backbone
  Vector backbone: pcDNA5
  Vector type: Mammalian Expression
Growth in bacteria
  Bacterial resistance: Ampicillin, 100 μg/mL
  Growth temperature: 37°C
  Growth strain: DH5alpha
  Copy number: High Copy
Gene/Insert
  Gene/Insert name: TRBP-L326A
  Species: H. sapiens (human)
  Entrez Gene: TARBP2 (a.k.a. LOQS, TRBP, TRBP1, TRBP2)
  Cloning method: Ligation Independent Cloning
Terms and licenses: Academic/Nonprofit Terms; Industry Terms: Not Available to Industry
How to cite: pcDNA5-TRBP-L326A was a gift from Kumiko Ui-Tei (Addgene plasmid # 215889 ; http://n2t.net/addgene:215889 ; RRID:Addgene_215889)
