[The description below was written by a language model from this plasmid's Addgene catalogue record and pLannotate feature annotations shown in this document.]
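Description:
pcDNA5-TRBP-L326A is a mammalian expression plasmid built on a pcDNA5 backbone that carries human TARBP2 (TRBP), the double-stranded RNA-binding protein that binds HIV-1 TAR RNA, with a leucine-to-alanine substitution at residue 326. It is propagated in E. coli as a high-copy plasmid through a ColE1/pUC-type origin and selected with ampicillin via the bla gene and its native promoter.

In the 6,333 nt sequenced record, the TARBP2 coding sequence is driven by the CMV immediate-early enhancer and promoter and terminated by the bovine growth hormone polyadenylation signal. Two short matches to tet operator-containing promoters lie immediately downstream of the CMV promoter, which suggests a tetracycline-repressible CMV/TetO2 arrangement that would be regulated in cells expressing the Tet repressor and constitutive otherwise; the catalogue entry does not comment on this. Short fragments matching FLAG and HA epitope sequences sit just upstream of the open reading frame, consistent with an N-terminal FLAG/HA tag, although no tag is listed in the catalogue fields.

Downstream of the expression cassette, an FRT site directly precedes a hygromycin resistance gene followed by an SV40 poly(A) signal. This layout is characteristic of Flp-mediated integration systems, in which recombination into a genomic FRT site places the promoterless marker behind a resident promoter, allowing hygromycin selection of isogenic stable lines. The plasmid can also be used for transient transfection.

The stated purpose is simply expression of TRBP-L326A. The associated publication concerns the TRBP-Dicer interaction in HIV-1 TAR RNA processing and translation, so the mutant was presumably used to probe that function, though the record does not state the mutation's effect.
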