Features (pLannotate 1.2.2; 26 found; start..end, strand, type, name):
     28..80      -  misc_feature   bom (fragment): basis of mobility region from pBR322
    235..614     +  enhancer       CMV enhancer: human cytomegalovirus immediate early enhancer
    615..818     +  promoter       CMV promoter: human cytomegalovirus (CMV) immediate early promoter
    820..839     +  promoter       PLtetO-1 promoter (fragment): modified phage lambda PL promoter with tet operator sites (Lutz and Bujard, 1997)
    841..860     +  promoter       PLtetO-1 promoter (fragment): modified phage lambda PL promoter with tet operator sites (Lutz and Bujard, 1997)
    868..901     +  promoter       TRE3GV promoter (fragment): 3rd-generation Tet-responsive promoter that can be activated by binding of Tet-On® 3G, optimized for retroviral and lentiviral vectors
    971..990     +  misc_feature   MCS (fragment): pBluescript multiple cloning site
    998..1017    +  CDS            3xFLAG (fragment): three tandem FLAG® epitope tags
   1025..1051    +  CDS            3xHA (fragment): three tandem HA epitope tags
   1058..2155    +  CDS            TARBP2: TRBP2_HUMAN - Also known as TRBP. Experimental evidence at protein level: Swiss-Prot protein existence level 1. (Microbial infection) Binds to the HIV-1 TAR RNA which is located in the long terminal repeat (LTR) of HIV-1, and stimulates translation of TAR-containing RNAs (PubMed:2011739, PubMed:11438532, PubMed:12475984). This is achieved in part at least by binding to and inhibiting EIF2AK2/PKR, thereby reducing phosphorylation and inhibition of EIF2S1/eIF-2-alpha (PubMed:11438532). May also promote translation of TAR-containing RNAs independently of EIF2AK2/PKR (PubMed:12475984). Mediates re
   2159..2200    +  misc_feature   MCS (fragment): pBluescript multiple cloning site
   2240..2258    -  promoter       T7 promoter: promoter for bacteriophage T7 RNA polymerase
   2291..2515    +  polyA_signal   bGH poly(A) signal: bovine growth hormone polyadenylation signal
   2519..2540    +  promoter       SV40 promoter (fragment): SV40 enhancer and early promoter
   2561..2794    +  rep_origin     f1 ori (fragment) (sequence partly withheld): f1 bacteriophage origin of replication; arrow indicates direction of (+) strand synthesis
   2799..2846    +  protein_bind   FRT: FLP-mediated recombination occurs in the 8-bp core sequence TCTAGAAA (Turan and Bode, 2011). FLP recombinase from the Saccharomyces cerevisiae 2μ plasmid
   2854..3876    +  CDS            HygR: aminoglycoside phosphotransferase from E. coli; aph(4)-Ia; confers resistance to hygromycin
   3886..4011    +  CDS            ble (fragment): BLE_KLEPN - Experimental evidence at protein level: Swiss-Prot protein existence level 1. Binding protein with a strong affinity to the bleomycin family of antibiotics. Binds to CL990; an antimitotic-antibiotic compound. From Klebsiella pneumoniae.
   4006..4127    +  polyA_signal   SV40 poly(A) signal: SV40 polyadenylation signal
   4200..4216    -  protein_bind   lac operator: The lac repressor binds to the lac operator to inhibit transcription in E. coli. This inhibition can be relieved by adding lactose or isopropyl-β-D-thiogalactopyranoside (IPTG). lac repressor encoded by lacI
   4224..4254    -  promoter       lac promoter: promoter for the E. coli lac operon
   4269..4290    -  protein_bind   CAP binding site: CAP binding activates transcription in the presence of cAMP. E. coli catabolite activator protein
   4303..4395    -  CDS            lacI (fragment): lac repressor; lacI; The lac repressor binds to the lac operator to inhibit transcription in E. coli. This inhibition can be relieved by adding lactose or isopropyl-β-D-thiogalactopyranoside (IPTG).
   4578..5166    -  rep_origin     ori: high-copy-number ColE1/pMB1/pBR322/pUC origin of replication
   5337..6197    -  CDS            AmpR: β-lactamase; bla; confers resistance to ampicillin, carbenicillin, and related antibiotics
   6198..6302    -  promoter       AmpR promoter: bla
>Addgene plasmid #215889 | pcDNA5-TRBP-L326A | addgene full sequence | sequence record 438200 | Addgene NGS Result
GACGGATCGGGAGATCTCCCGATCCCCTATGGTGCACTCTCAGTACAATCTGCTCTGATGCCGCATAGTT
AAGCCAGTATCTGCTCCCTGCTTGTGTGTTGGAGGTCGCTGAGTAGTGCGCGAGCAAAATTTAAGCTACA
ACAAGGCAAGGCTTGACCGACAATTGCATGAAGAATCTGCTTAGGGTTAGGCGTTTTGCGCTGCTTCGCG
ATGTACGGGCCAGATATACGCGTTGACATTGATTATTGACTAGTTATTAATAGTAATCAATTACGGGGTC
ATTAGTTCATAGCCCATATATGGAGTTCCGCGTTACATAACTTACGGTAAATGGCCCGCCTGGCTGACCG
CCCAACGACCCCCGCCCATTGACGTCAATAATGACGTATGTTCCCATAGTAACGCCAATAGGGACTTTCC
ATTGACGTCAATGGGTGGAGTATTTACGGTAAACTGCCCACTTGGCAGTACATCAAGTGTATCATATGCC
AAGTACGCCCCCTATTGACGTCAATGACGGTAAATGGCCCGCCTGGCATTATGCCCAGTACATGACCTTA
TGGGACTTTCCTACTTGGCAGTACATCTACGTATTAGTCATCGCTATTACCATGGTGATGCGGTTTTGGC
AGTACATCAATGGGCGTGGATAGCGGTTTGACTCACGGGGATTTCCAAGTCTCCACCCCATTGACGTCAA
TGGGAGTTTGTTTTGGCACCAAAATCAACGGGACTTTCCAAAATGTCGTAACAACTCCGCCCCATTGACG
CAAATGGGCGGTAGGCGTGTACGGTGGGAGGTCTATATAAGCAGAGCTCTCCCTATCAGTGATAGAGATC
TCCCTATCAGTGATAGAGATCGTCGACGAGCTCGTTTAGTGAACCGTCAGATCGCCTGGAGACGCCATCC
ACGCTGTTTTGACCTCCATAGAAGACACCGGGACCGATCCAGCCTCCGGACTCTAGCGTTTCCACCGCGG
TGGCGGCCGCCACCATGGATTACAAGGATGACGACGACGATAAGTACCCATACGATGTTCCAGATTACGC
TGCTAGCATGAGTGAAGAGGAGCAAGGCTCCGGCACTACCACGGGCTGCGGGCTGCCTAGTATAGAGCAA
ATGCTGGCCGCCAACCCAGGCAAGACCCCGATCAGCCTTCTGCAGGAGTATGGGACCAGAATAGGGAAGA
CGCCTGTGTACGACCTTCTCAAAGCCGAGGGCCAAGCCCACCAGCCTAATTTCACCTTCCGGGTCACCGT
TGGCGACACCAGCTGCACTGGTCAGGGCCCCAGCAAGAAGGCAGCCAAGCACAAGGCAGCTGAGGTGGCC
CTCAAACACCTCAAAGGGGGGAGCATGCTGGAGCCGGCCCTGGAGGACAGCAGTTCTTTTTCTCCCCTAG
ACTCTTCACTGCCTGAGGACATTCCGGTTTTTACTGCTGCAGCAGCTGCTACCCCAGTTCCATCTGTAGT
CCTAACCAGGAGCCCCCCCATGGAACTGCAGCCCCCTGTCTCCCCTCAGCAGTCTGAGTGCAACCCCGTT
GGTGCTCTGCAGGAGCTGGTGGTGCAGAAAGGCTGGCGGTTGCCGGAGTACACAGTGACCCAGGAGTCTG
GGCCAGCCCACCGCAAAGAATTCACCATGACCTGTCGAGTGGAGCGTTTCATTGAGATTGGGAGTGGCAC
TTCCAAAAAATTGGCAAAGCGGAATGCGGCGGCCAAAATGCTGCTTCGAGTGCACACGGTGCCTCTGGAT
GCCCGGGATGGCAATGAGGTGGAGCCTGATGATGACCACTTCTCCATTGGTGTGGGCTCCCGCCTGGATG
GTCTTCGAAACCGGGGCCCAGGTTGCACCTGGGATTCTCTACGAAATTCAGTAGGAGAGAAGATCCTGTC
CCTCCGCAGTTGCTCCCTGGGCTCCCTGGGTGCCCTGGGCCCTGCCTGCTGCCGTGTCCTCAGTGAGCTC
TCTGAGGAGCAGGCCTTTCACGTCAGCTACCTGGATATTGAGGAGCTGAGCCTGAGTGGACTCTGCCAGT
GCGCAGTGGAACTGTCCACCCAGCCGGCCACTGTGTGTCATGGCTCTGCAACCACCAGGGAGGCAGCCCG
TGGTGAGGCTGCCCGCCGTGCCCTGCAGTACCTCAAGATCATGGCAGGCAGCAAGTGAAAGCTTATCGAT
ACCGTCGACCTCGAGGGGGGGCCCGGTACCTTAATTAATTAAGGTACCAGGTAAGTGTACCCAATTCGCC
CTATAGTGAGTCGTATTACAATTCACTCGAAACCCGCTGATCAGCCTCGACTGTGCCTTCTAGTTGCCAG
CCATCTGTTGTTTGCCCCTCCCCCGTGCCTTCCTTGACCCTGGAAGGTGCCACTCCCACTGTCCTTTCCT
AATAAAATGAGGAAATTGCATCGCATTGTCTGAGTAGGTGTCATTCTATTCTGGGGGGTGGGGTGGGGCA
GGACAGCAAGGGGGAGGATTGGGAAGACAATAGCAGGCATGCTGGGGATGCGGTGGGCTCTATGGCTTCT
GAGGCGGAAAGAACCAGCTGGGGCTCTAGGGGGTATCCCC
[124 nt withheld, positions 2561-2684]
C
[91 nt withheld, positions 2686-2776]
AGGGTGATGGTTCACGTACCTAGAAGTTCCTATTCCGAAGTTCCTATTCTCTAGAAAGTATAGGAACTTC
CTTGGCCAAAAAGCCTGAACTCACCGCGACGTCTGTCGAGAAGTTTCTGATCGAAAAGTTCGACAGCGTC
TCCGACCTGATGCAGCTCTCGGAGGGCGAAGAATCTCGTGCTTTCAGCTTCGATGTAGGAGGGCGTGGAT
ATGTCCTGCGGGTAAATAGCTGCGCCGATGGTTTCTACAAAGATCGTTATGTTTATCGGCACTTTGCATC
GGCCGCGCTCCCGATTCCGGAAGTGCTTGACATTGGGGAATTCAGCGAGAGCCTGACCTATTGCATCTCC
CGCCGTGCACAGGGTGTCACGTTGCAAGACCTGCCTGAAACCGAACTGCCCGCTGTTCTGCAGCCGGTCG
CGGAGGCCATGGATGCGATCGCTGCGGCCGATCTTAGCCAGACGAGCGGGTTCGGCCCATTCGGACCGCA
AGGAATCGGTCAATACACTACATGGCGTGATTTCATATGCGCGATTGCTGATCCCCATGTGTATCACTGG
CAAACTGTGATGGACGACACCGTCAGTGCGTCCGTCGCGCAGGCTCTCGATGAGCTGATGCTTTGGGCCG
AGGACTGCCCCGAAGTCCGGCACCTCGTGCACGCGGATTTCGGCTCCAACAATGTCCTGACGGACAATGG
CCGCATAACAGCGGTCATTGACTGGAGCGAGGCGATGTTCGGGGATTCCCAATACGAGGTCGCCAACATC
TTCTTCTGGAGGCCGTGGTTGGCTTGTATGGAGCAGCAGACGCGCTACTTCGAGCGGAGGCATCCGGAGC
TTGCAGGATCGCCGCGGCTCCGGGCGTATATGCTCCGCATTGGTCTTGACCAACTCTATCAGAGCTTGGT
TGACGGCAATTTCGATGATGCAGCTTGGGCGCAGGGTCGATGCGACGCAATCGTCCGATCCGGAGCCGGG
ACTGTCGGGCGTACACAAATCGCCCGCAGAAGCGCGGCCGTCTGGACCGATGGCTGTGTAGAAGTACTCG
CCGATAGTGGAAACCGACGCCCCAGCACTCGTCCGAGGGCAAAGGAATAGCACGTACTACGAGATTTCGA
TTCCACCGCCGCCTTCTATGAAAGGTTGGGCTTCGGAATCGTTTTCCGGGACGCCGGCTGGATGATCCTC
CAGCGCGGGGATCTCATGCTGGAGTTCTTCGCCCACCCCAACTTGTTTATTGCAGCTTATAATGGTTACA
AATAAAGCAATAGCATCACAAATTTCACAAATAAAGCATTTTTTTCACTGCATTCTAGTTGTGGTTTGTC
CAAACTCATCAATGTATCTTATCATGTCTGTATACCGTCGACCTCTAGCTAGAGCTTGGCGTAATCATGG
TCATAGCTGTTTCCTGTGTGAAATTGTTATCCGCTCACAATTCCACACAACATACGAGCCGGAAGCATAA
AGTGTAAAGCCTGGGGTGCCTAATGAGTGAGCTAACTCACATTAATTGCGTTGCGCTCACTGCCCGCTTT
CCAGTCGGGAAACCTGTCGTGCCAGCTGCATTAATGAATCGGCCAACGCGCGGGGAGAGGCGGTTTGCGT
ATTGGGCGCTCTTCCGCTTCCTCGCTCACTGACTCGCTGCGCTCGGTCGTTCGGCTGCGGCGAGCGGTAT
CAGCTCACTCAAAGGCGGTAATACGGTTATCCACAGAATCAGGGGATAACGCAGGAAAGAACATGTGAGC
AAAAGGCCAGCAAAAGGCCAGGAACCGTAAAAAGGCCGCGTTGCTGGCGTTTTTCCATAGGCTCCGCCCC
CCTGACGAGCATCACAAAAATCGACGCTCAAGTCAGAGGTGGCGAAACCCGACAGGACTATAAAGATACC
AGGCGTTTCCCCCTGGAAGCTCCCTCGTGCGCTCTCCTGTTCCGACCCTGCCGCTTACCGGATACCTGTC
CGCCTTTCTCCCTTCGGGAAGCGTGGCGCTTTCTCATAGCTCACGCTGTAGGTATCTCAGTTCGGTGTAG
GTCGTTCGCTCCAAGCTGGGCTGTGTGCACGAACCCCCCGTTCAGCCCGACCGCTGCGCCTTATCCGGTA
ACTATCGTCTTGAGTCCAACCCGGTAAGACACGACTTATCGCCACTGGCAGCAGCCACTGGTAACAGGAT
TAGCAGAGCGAGGTATGTAGGCGGTGCTACAGAGTTCTTGAAGTGGTGGCCTAACTACGGCTACACTAGA
AGAACAGTATTTGGTATCTGCGCTCTGCTGAAGCCAGTTACCTTCGGAAAAAGAGTTGGTAGCTCTTGAT
CCGGCAAACAAACCACCGCTGGTAGCGGTGGTTTTTTTGTTTGCAAGCAGCAGATTACGCGCAGAAAAAA
AGGATCTCAAGAAGATCCTTTGATCTTTTCTACGGGGTCTGACGCTCAGTGGAACGAAAACTCACGTTAA
GGGATTTTGGTCATGAGATTATCAAAAAGGATCTTCACCTAGATCCTTTTAAATTAAAAATGAAGTTTTA
AATCAATCTAAAGTATATATGAGTAAACTTGGTCTGACAGTTACCAATGCTTAATCAGTGAGGCACCTAT
CTCAGCGATCTGTCTATTTCGTTCATCCATAGTTGCCTGACTCCCCGTCGTGTAGATAACTACGATACGG
GAGGGCTTACCATCTGGCCCCAGTGCTGCAATGATACCGCGAGACCCACGCTCACCGGCTCCAGATTTAT
CAGCAATAAACCAGCCAGCCGGAAGGGCCGAGCGCAGAAGTGGTCCTGCAACTTTATCCGCCTCCATCCA
GTCTATTAATTGTTGCCGGGAAGCTAGAGTAAGTAGTTCGCCAGTTAATAGTTTGCGCAACGTTGTTGCC
ATTGCTACAGGCATCGTGGTGTCACGCTCGTCGTTTGGTATGGCTTCATTCAGCTCCGGTTCCCAACGAT
CAAGGCGAGTTACATGATCCCCCATGTTGTGCAAAAAAGCGGTTAGCTCCTTCGGTCCTCCGATCGTTGT
CAGAAGTAAGTTGGCCGCAGTGTTATCACTCATGGTTATGGCAGCACTGCATAATTCTCTTACTGTCATG
CCATCCGTAAGATGCTTTTCTGTGACTGGTGAGTACTCAACCAAGTCATTCTGAGAATAGTGTATGCGGC
GACCGAGTTGCTCTTGCCCGGCGTCAATACGGGATAATACCGCGCCACATAGCAGAACTTTAAAAGTGCT
CATCATTGGAAAACGTTCTTCGGGGCGAAAACTCTCAAGGATCTTACCGCTGTTGAGATCCAGTTCGATG
TAACCCACTCGTGCACCCAACTGATCTTCAGCATCTTTTACTTTCACCAGCGTTTCTGGGTGAGCAAAAA
CAGGAAGGCAAAATGCCGCAAAAAAGGGAATAAGGGCGACACGGAAATGTTGAATACTCATACTCTTCCT
TTTTCAATATTATTGAAGCATTTATCAGGGTTATTGTCTCATGAGCGGATACATATTTGAATGTATTTAG
AAAAATAAACAAATAGGGGTTCCGCGCACATTTCCCCGAAAAGTGCCACCTGACGTC
