>Addgene plasmid #215889 | pcDNA5-TRBP-L326A | depositor partial sequence | sequence record 440626 | pcDNA5-TRBP-L326A sequence 1101 bps
ATGAGTGAAGAGGAGCAAGGCTCCGGCACTACCACGGGCTGCGGGCTGCCTAGTATAGAGCAAATGCTGG
CCGCCAACCCAGGCAAGACCCCGATCAGCCTTCTGCAGGAGTATGGGACCAGAATAGGGAAGACGCCTGT
GTACGACCTTCTCAAAGCCGAGGGCCAAGCCCACCAGCCTAATTTCACCTTCCGGGTCACCGTTGGCGAC
ACCAGCTGCACTGGTCAGGGCCCCAGCAAGAAGGCAGCCAAGCACAAGGCAGCTGAGGTGGCCCTCAAAC
ACCTCAAAGGGGGGAGCATGCTGGAGCCGGCCCTGGAGGACAGCAGTTCTTTTTCTCCCCTAGACTCTTC
ACTGCCTGAGGACATTCCGGTTTTTACTGCTGCAGCAGCTGCTACCCCAGTTCCATCTGTAGTCCTAACC
AGGAGCCCCCCCATGGAACTGCAGCCCCCTGTCTCCCCTCAGCAGTCTGAGTGCAACCCCGTTGGTGCTC
TGCAGGAGCTGGTGGTGCAGAAAGGCTGGCGGTTGCCGGAGTACACAGTGACCCAGGAGTCTGGGCCAGC
CCACCGCAAAGAATTCACCATGACCTGTCGAGTGGAGCGTTTCATTGAGATTGGGAGTGGCACTTCCAAA
AAATTGGCAAAGCGGAATGCGGCGGCCAAAATGCTGCTTCGAGTGCACACGGTGCCTCTGGATGCCCGGG
ATGGCAATGAGGTGGAGCCTGATGATGACCACTTCTCCATTGGTGTGGGCTCCCGCCTGGATGGTCTTCG
AAACCGGGGCCCAGGTTGCACCTGGGATTCTCTACGAAATTCAGTAGGAGAGAAGATCCTGTCCCTCCGC
AGTTGCTCCCTGGGCTCCCTGGGTGCCCTGGGCCCTGCCTGCTGCCGTGTCCTCAGTGAGCTCTCTGAGG
AGCAGGCCTTTCACGTCAGCTACCTGGATATTGAGGAGCTGAGCCTGAGTGGACTCTGCCAGTGCGCAGT
GGAACTGTCCACCCAGCCGGCCACTGTGTGTCATGGCTCTGCAACCACCAGGGAGGCAGCCCGTGGTGAG
GCTGCCCGCCGTGCCCTGCAGTACCTCAAGATCATGGCAGGCAGCAAGTGA
